>Addgene plasmid #133863 | ER_K0 | addgene full sequence | sequence record 263632 | Addgene NGS Result
GGTCATTAGTTCATAGCCCATATATGGAGTTCCGCGTTACATAACTTACGGTAAATGGCCCGCCTGGCTG
ACCGCCCAACGACCCCCGCCCATTGACGTCAATAATGACGTATGTTCCCATAGTAACGCCAATAGGGACT
TTCCATTGACGTCAATGGGTGGAGTATTTACGGTAAACTGCCCACTTGGCAGTACATCAAGTGTATCATA
TGCCAAGTACGCCCCCTATTGACGTCAATGACGGTAAATGGCCCGCCTGGCATTATGCCCAGTACATGAC
CTTATGGGACTTTCCTACTTGGCAGTACATCTACGTATTAGTCATCGCTATTACCATGGTGATGCGGTTT
TGGCAGTACATCAATGGGCGTGGATAGCGGTTTGACTCACGGGGATTTCCAAGTCTCCACCCCATTGACG
TCAATGGGAGTTTGTTTTGGCACCAAAATCAACGGGACTTTCCAAAATGTCGTAACAACTCCGCCCCATT
GACGCAAATGGGCGGTAGGCGTGTACGGTGGGAGGTCTATATAAGCAGAGCTGGTTTAGTGAACCGTCAG
ATCCGCTAGCGCTACCGGTCGCCACCATGGTACCGTGCACGCTGCTCCTGCTGTTGGCGGCCGCCCTGGC
TCCGACTCAGACCCGCGCCGGCTCTCACTCCCAAGATCTTCCAGGAAACGATAACAGTACAGCAGGAGGT
AGTGTGAGCAAGGGCGAGGAGCTGTTCACCGGGGTGGTGCCCATCCTGGTCGAGCTGGACGGCGACGTAA
ACGGCCACAAGTTCAGCGTGTCCGGCGAGGGCGAGGGCGATGCCACCTACGGCAAGCTGACCCTGAAGTT
CATCTGCACCACCGGCAAGCTGCCCGTGCCCTGGCCCACCCTCGTGACCACCCTGACCTACGGCGTGCAG
TGCTTCAGCCGCTACCCCGACCACATGAAGCAGCACGACTTCTTCAAGTCCGCCATGCCCGAAGGCTACG
TCCAGGAGCGCACCATCTTCTTCAAGGACGACGGCAACTACAAGACCCGCGCCGAGGTGAAGTTCGAGGG
CGACACCCTGGTGAACCGCATCGAGCTGAAGGGCATCGACTTCAAGGAGGACGGCAACATCCTGGGGCAC
AAGCTGGAGTACAACTACAACAGCCACAACGTCTATATCATGGCCGACAAGCAGAAGAACGGCATCAAGG
TGAACTTCAAGATCCGCCACAACATCGAGGACGGCAGCGTGCAGCTCGCCGACCACTACCAGCAGAACAC
CCCCATCGGCGACGGCCCCGTGCTGCTGCCCGACAACCACTACCTGAGCACCCAGTCCGCCCTGAGCAAA
GACCCCAACGAGAAGCGCGATCACATGGTCCTTAAGGAGTTCGTGACCGCCGCCGGGATCACTCTCGGCA
TGGACGAGCTGTACAAGTCCGGAGACTACAAAGACCATGACGGTGATTATAAAGATCATGACATCGATTA
CAAGGATGACGATGACAAGGCCGGATCTCCTGGTCCGACCCCCAGTGGCACTAACGTGGGATCCTCA
[105 nt withheld, positions 1538-1642]
GGATCAGGGCGCTCTCCCAGCAAAGCAGTGGCCACCCGGGCGGCGGGATCCACTGTCCGGCAGAGGAAAA
ATGCCAGCTGTGGGACAAGGAGTGCAGGCCGCACAACCTCGGCAGGCACCGGGGGGATGTGGCGATTCTA
CACAGAAGATTCACCTGGGCTCAAAGTTGGCCCTAGGTCGACCGCCATGGCGACCCCCGGGGGATCCGGT
ACCGGAAGCGGACTCGAGGTGAGCAAGGGCGAGGAGGATAACATGGCCATCATCAAGGAGTTCATGCGCT
TCAAGGTGCACATGGAGGGCTCCGTGAACGGCCACGAGTTCGAGATCGAGGGCGAGGGCGAGGGCCGCCC
CTACGAGGGCACCCAGACCGCCAAGCTGAAGGTGACCAAGGGTGGCCCCCTGCCCTTCGCCTGGGACATC
CTGTCCCCTCAGTTCATGTACGGCTCCAAGGCCTACGTGAAGCACCCCGCCGACATCCCCGACTACTTGA
AGCTGTCCTTCCCCGAGGGCTTCAAGTGGGAGCGCGTGATGAACTTCGAGGACGGCGGCGTGGTGACCGT
GACCCAGGACTCCTCCCTGCAGGACGGCGAGTTCATCTACAAGGTGAAGCTGCGCGGCACCAACTTCCCC
TCCGACGGCCCCGTAATGCAGAAGAAGACCATGGGCTGGGAGGCCTCCTCCGAGCGGATGTACCCCGAGG
ACGGCGCCCTGAAGGGCGAGATCAAGCAGAGGCTGAAGCTGAAGGACGGCGGCCACTACGACGCTGAGGT
CAAGACCACCTACAAGGCCAAGAAGCCCGTGCAGCTGCCCGGCGCCTACAACGTCAACATCAAGTTGGAC
ATCACCTCCCACAACGAGGACTACACCATCGTGGAACAGTACGAACGCGCCGAGGGCCGCCACTCCACCG
GCGGCATGGACGAGCTGTACAAGTAAACTGGATCCACCGGATCTAGATAACTGATCATAATCAGCCATAC
CACATTTGTAGAGGTTTTACTTGCTTTAAAAAACCTCCCACACCTCCCCCGGAACCTGAAACATAAAATG
AATGCAATTGTTGTTGTTAACTTGTTTATTGCAGCTTATAATGGTTACAAATAAAGCAATAGCATCACAA
ATTTCACAAATAAAGCATTTTTTTCACTGCATTCTAGTTGTGGTTTGTCCAAACTCATCAATGTATCTTA
ACGCGTAAATTGTAAGCGTTAATATTTTGTTAAAATTCGCGTTAAATTTTTGTTAAATCAGCTCATTTTT
TAACCAATAGGCCGAAATCGGCAAAATCCCTTATAAATCAAAAGAATAGACCGAGATAGGGT
[37 nt withheld, positions 2965-3001]
AAAGAACGTGGACTCCAACGTCAAAGG
[49 nt withheld, positions 3029-3077]
T
[91 nt withheld, positions 3079-3169]
G
[124 nt withheld, positions 3171-3294]
CAGGTGGCACTTTTCGGGGAAATGTGCGCGGAACCCCTATTTGTTTATTTTTCTAAATACATTCAAATAT
GTATCCGCTCATGAGACAATAACCCTGATAAATGCTTCAATAATATTGAAAAAGGAAGAGTCCTGAGGCG
GAAAGAACCAGCTGTGGAATGTGTGTCAGTTAGGGTGTGGAAAGTCCCCAGGCTCCCCAGCAGGCAGAAG
TATGCAAAGCATGCATCTCAATTAGTCAGCAACCAGGTGTGGAAAGTCCCCAGGCTCCCCAGCAGGCAGA
AGTATGCAAAGCATGCATCTCAATTAGTCAGCAACCATAGTCCCGCCCCTAACTCCGCCCATCCCGCCCC
TAACTCCGCCCAGTTCCGCCCATTCTCCGCCCCATGGCTGACTAATTTTTTTTATTTATGCAGAGGCCGA
GGCCGCCTCGGCCTCTGAGCTATTCCAGAAGTAGTGAGGAGGCTTTTTTGGAGGCCTAGGCTTTTGCAAA
GATCGATCAAGAGACAGGATGAGGATCGTTTCGCATGATTGAACAAGATGGATTGCACGCAGGTTCTCCG
GCCGCTTGGGTGGAGAGGCTATTCGGCTATGACTGGGCACAACAGACAATCGGCTGCTCTGATGCCGCCG
TGTTCCGGCTGTCAGCGCAGGGGCGCCCGGTTCTTTTTGTCAAGACCGACCTGTCCGGTGCCCTGAATGA
ACTGCAAGACGAGGCAGCGCGGCTATCGTGGCTGGCCACGACGGGCGTTCCTTGCGCAGCTGTGCTCGAC
GTTGTCACTGAAGCGGGAAGGGACTGGCTGCTATTGGGCGAAGTGCCGGGGCAGGATCTCCTGTCATCTC
ACCTTGCTCCTGCCGAGAAAGTATCCATCATGGCTGATGCAATGCGGCGGCTGCATACGCTTGATCCGGC
TACCTGCCCATTCGACCACCAAGCGAAACATCGCATCGAGCGAGCACGTACTCGGATGGAAGCCGGTCTT
GTCGATCAGGATGATCTGGACGAAGAGCATCAGGGGCTCGCGCCAGCCGAACTGTTCGCCAGGCTCAAGG
CGAGCATGCCCGACGGCGAGGATCTCGTCGTGACCCATGGCGATGCCTGCTTGCCGAATATCATGGTGGA
AAATGGCCGCTTTTCTGGATTCATCGACTGTGGCCGGCTGGGTGTGGCGGACCGCTATCAGGACATAGCG
TTGGCTACCCGTGATATTGCTGAAGAGCTTGGCGGCGAATGGGCTGACCGCTTCCTCGTGCTTTACGGTA
TCGCCGCTCCCGATTCGCAGCGCATCGCCTTCTATCGCCTTCTTGACGAGTTCTTCTGAGCGGGACTCTG
GGGTTCGAAATGACCGACCAAGCGACGCCCAACCTGCCATCACGAGATTTCGATTCCACCGCCGCCTTCT
ATGAAAGGTTGGGCTTCGGAATCGTTTTCCGGGACGCCGGCTGGATGATCCTCCAGCGCGGGGATCTCAT
GCTGGAGTTCTTCGCCCACCCTAGGGGGAGGCTAACTGAAACACGGAAGGAGACAATACCGGAAGGAACC
CGCGCTATGACGGCAATAAAAAGACAGAATAAAACGCACGGTGTTGGGTCGTTTGTTCATAAACGCGGGG
TTCGGTCCCAGGGCTGGCACTCTGTCGATACCCCACCGAGACCCCATTGGGGCCAATACGCCCGCGTTTC
TTCCTTTTCCCCACCCCACCCCCCAAGTTCGGGTGAAGGCCCAGGGCTCGCAGCCAACGTCGGGGCGGCA
GGCCCTGCCATAGCCTCAGGTTACTCATATATACTTTAGATTGATTTAAAACTTCATTTTTAATTTAAAA
GGATCTAGGTGAAGATCCTTTTTGATAATCTCATGACCAAAATCCCTTAACGTGAGTTTTCGTTCCACTG
AGCGTCAGACCCCGTAGAAAAGATCAAAGGATCTTCTTGAGATCCTTTTTTTCTGCGCGTAATCTGCTGC
TTGCAAACAAAAAAACCACCGCTACCAGCGGTGGTTTGTTTGCCGGATCAAGAGCTACCAACTCTTTTTC
CGAAGGTAACTGGCTTCAGCAGAGCGCAGATACCAAATACTGTTCTTCTAGTGTAGCCGTAGTTAGGCCA
CCACTTCAAGAACTCTGTAGCACCGCCTACATACCTCGCTCTGCTAATCCTGTTACCAGTGGCTGCTGCC
AGTGGCGATAAGTCGTGTCTTACCGGGTTGGACTCAAGACGATAGTTACCGGATAAGGCGCAGCGGTCGG
GCTGAACGGGGGGTTCGTGCACACAGCCCAGCTTGGAGCGAACGACCTACACCGAACTGAGATACCTACA
GCGTGAGCTATGAGAAAGCGCCACGCTTCCCGAAGGGAGAAAGGCGGACAGGTATCCGGTAAGCGGCAGG
GTCGGAACAGGAGAGCGCACGAGGGAGCTTCCAGGGGGAAACGCCTGGTATCTTTATAGTCCTGTCGGGT
TTCGCCACCTCTGACTTGAGCGTCGATTTTTGTGATGCTCGTCAGGGGGGCGGAGCCTATGGAAAAACGC
CAGCAACGCGGCCTTTTTACGGTTCCTGGCCTTTTGCTGGCCTTTTGCTCACATGTTCTTTCCTGCGTTA
TCCCCTGATTCTGTGGATAACCGTATTACCGCCATGCATTAGTTATTAATAGTAATCAATTACGG
Features (pLannotate 1.2.2; 20 found; start..end, strand, type, name):
     35..338     +  enhancer       CMV enhancer: human cytomegalovirus immediate early enhancer
    339..542     +  promoter       CMV promoter: human cytomegalovirus (CMV) immediate early promoter
    587..661     +  CDS            H2-Q10 (fragment): HA10_MOUSE - Experimental evidence at protein level: Swiss-Prot protein existence level 1. Involved in the presentation of foreign antigens to the immune system. From Mus musculus (Mouse).
    704..1417    +  CDS            EGFP: EGFP is a basic (constitutively fluorescent) green fluorescent protein published in 1996, derived from Aequorea victoria. It is reported to be a rapidly-maturing weak dimer with moderate acid sensitivity.
   1424..1489    +  CDS            3xFLAG: three tandem FLAG® epitope tags, followed by an enterokinase cleavage site
   1499..1537    +  CDS            Sec61β (fragment): human Sec61β subunit of the translocon in the endoplasmic reticulum; SEC61B
   1538..1642    +  CDS            VIL1 (fragment) (sequence withheld): VILI_CHICK - Also known as VIL. Experimental evidence at protein level: Swiss-Prot protein existence level 1. Epithelial cell-specific Ca(2+)-regulated actin-modifying protein that modulates the reorganization of microvillar actin filaments. Plays a role in the actin nucleation, actin filament bundle assembly, actin filament capping and severing. Binds phosphatidylinositol 4,5-bisphosphate (PIP2) and lysophosphatidic acid (LPA); binds LPA with higher affinity than PIP2. Binding to LPA increases its phosphorylation by SRC and inhibits all actin-modifying activities. Binding to PIP2 inhibits act
   1646..1816    +  CDS            Sec61β (fragment): human Sec61β subunit of the translocon in the endoplasmic reticulum; SEC61B
   1870..2577    +  CDS            mCherry: monomeric derivative of DsRed fluorescent protein (Shaner et al., 2004) mammalian codon-optimized
   2604..2688    +  CDS            large T antigen (fragment): large T antigen from SV40 (simian virus 40)
   2711..2832    +  polyA_signal   SV40 poly(A) signal: SV40 polyadenylation signal
   2866..3294    -  rep_origin     f1 ori (sequence partly withheld): f1 bacteriophage origin of replication; arrow indicates direction of (+) strand synthesis
   3321..3425    +  promoter       AmpR promoter: bla
   3427..3784    +  promoter       SV40 promoter: SV40 enhancer and early promoter
   3819..4613    +  CDS            NeoR/KanR: aminoglycoside phosphotransferase from Tn5; aph(3')-II (or nptII); confers resistance to neomycin, kanamycin, and G418 (Geneticin®)
   4634..4786    +  CDS            ble (fragment): BLE_KLEPN - Experimental evidence at protein level: Swiss-Prot protein existence level 1. Binding protein with a strong affinity to the bleomycin family of antibiotics. Binds to CL990; an antimitotic-antibiotic compound. From Klebsiella pneumoniae.
   4845..4892    +  polyA_signal   HSV TK poly(A) signal: herpes simplex virus thymidine kinase polyadenylation signal (Cole and Stacy, 1985)
   4983..4999    -  polyA_signal   bGH poly(A) signal (fragment): bovine growth hormone polyadenylation signal
   5221..5809    +  rep_origin     ori: high-copy-number ColE1/pMB1/pBR322/pUC origin of replication
   5924..5949    +  enhancer       CMV enhancer (fragment): human cytomegalovirus immediate early enhancer
