>Addgene plasmid #133863 | ER_K0 | depositor full sequence | sequence record 264289 | Author sequence
ATGGTACCGTGCACGCTGCTCCTGCTGTTGGCGGCCGCCCTGGCTCCGACTCAGACCCGCGCCGGCTCTC
ACTCCCAAGATCTTCCAGGAAACGATAACAGTACAGCAGGAGGTAGTGTGAGCAAGGGCGAGGAGCTGTT
CACCGGGGTGGTGCCCATCCTGGTCGAGCTGGACGGCGACGTAAACGGCCACAAGTTCAGCGTGTCCGGC
GAGGGCGAGGGCGATGCCACCTACGGCAAGCTGACCCTGAAGTTCATCTGCACCACCGGCAAGCTGCCCG
TGCCCTGGCCCACCCTCGTGACCACCCTGACCTACGGCGTGCAGTGCTTCAGCCGCTACCCCGACCACAT
GAAGCAGCACGACTTCTTCAAGTCCGCCATGCCCGAAGGCTACGTCCAGGAGCGCACCATCTTCTTCAAG
GACGACGGCAACTACAAGACCCGCGCCGAGGTGAAGTTCGAGGGCGACACCCTGGTGAACCGCATCGAGC
TGAAGGGCATCGACTTCAAGGAGGACGGCAACATCCTGGGGCACAAGCTGGAGTACAACTACAACAGCCA
CAACGTCTATATCATGGCCGACAAGCAGAAGAACGGCATCAAGGTGAACTTCAAGATCCGCCACAACATC
GAGGACGGCAGCGTGCAGCTCGCCGACCACTACCAGCAGAACACCCCCATCGGCGACGGCCCCGTGCTGC
TGCCCGACAACCACTACCTGAGCACCCAGTCCGCCCTGAGCAAAGACCCCAACGAGAAGCGCGATCACAT
GGTCCTTAAGGAGTTCGTGACCGCCGCCGGGATCACTCTCGGCATGGACGAGCTGTACAAGTCCGGAGAC
TACAAAGACCATGACGGTGATTATAAAGATCATGACATCGATTACAAGGATGACGATGACAAGGCCGGAT
CTCCTGGTCCGACCCCCAGTGGCACTAACGTGGGATCCTCA
[105 nt withheld, positions 952-1056]
GGATCAGGGCGCTCTCCCAGCAAAGCAGTGGCCACCCGGGCGGCGGGATCCACTGTCCGGCAGAGGAAAA
ATGCCAGCTGTGGGACAAGGAGTGCAGGCCGCACAACCTCGGCAGGCACCGGGGGGATGTGGCGATTCTA
CACAGAAGATTCACCTGGGCTCAAAGTTGGCCCTAGGTCGACCGCCATGGCGACCCCCGGGGGATCCGGT
ACCGGAAGCGGACTCGAGGTGAGCAAGGGCGAGGAGGATAACATGGCCATCATCAAGGAGTTCATGCGCT
TCAAGGTGCACATGGAGGGCTCCGTGAACGGCCACGAGTTCGAGATCGAGGGCGAGGGCGAGGGCCGCCC
CTACGAGGGCACCCAGACCGCCAAGCTGAAGGTGACCAAGGGTGGCCCCCTGCCCTTCGCCTGGGACATC
CTGTCCCCTCAGTTCATGTACGGCTCCAAGGCCTACGTGAAGCACCCCGCCGACATCCCCGACTACTTGA
AGCTGTCCTTCCCCGAGGGCTTCAAGTGGGAGCGCGTGATGAACTTCGAGGACGGCGGCGTGGTGACCGT
GACCCAGGACTCCTCCCTGCAGGACGGCGAGTTCATCTACAAGGTGAAGCTGCGCGGCACCAACTTCCCC
TCCGACGGCCCCGTAATGCAGAAGAAGACCATGGGCTGGGAGGCCTCCTCCGAGCGGATGTACCCCGAGG
ACGGCGCCCTGAAGGGCGAGATCAAGCAGAGGCTGAAGCTGAAGGACGGCGGCCACTACGACGCTGAGGT
CAAGACCACCTACAAGGCCAAGAAGCCCGTGCAGCTGCCCGGCGCCTACAACGTCAACATCAAGTTGGAC
ATCACCTCCCACAACGAGGACTACACCATCGTGGAACAGTACGAACGCGCCGAGGGCCGCCACTCCACCG
GCGGCATGGACGAGCTGTACAAGTAA
Features (pLannotate 1.2.2; 7 found; start..end, strand, type, name):
      1..75      +  CDS            H2-Q10 (fragment): HA10_MOUSE - Experimental evidence at protein level: Swiss-Prot protein existence level 1. Involved in the presentation of foreign antigens to the immune system. From Mus musculus (Mouse).
    118..831     +  CDS            EGFP: EGFP is a basic (constitutively fluorescent) green fluorescent protein published in 1996, derived from Aequorea victoria. It is reported to be a rapidly-maturing weak dimer with moderate acid sensitivity.
    838..903     +  CDS            3xFLAG: three tandem FLAG® epitope tags, followed by an enterokinase cleavage site
    913..951     +  CDS            Sec61β (fragment): human Sec61β subunit of the translocon in the endoplasmic reticulum; SEC61B
    952..1056    +  CDS            VIL1 (fragment) (sequence withheld): VILI_CHICK - Also known as VIL. Experimental evidence at protein level: Swiss-Prot protein existence level 1. Epithelial cell-specific Ca(2+)-regulated actin-modifying protein that modulates the reorganization of microvillar actin filaments. Plays a role in the actin nucleation, actin filament bundle assembly, actin filament capping and severing. Binds phosphatidylinositol 4,5-bisphosphate (PIP2) and lysophosphatidic acid (LPA); binds LPA with higher affinity than PIP2. Binding to LPA increases its phosphorylation by SRC and inhibits all actin-modifying activities. Binding to PIP2 inhibits act
   1060..1230    +  CDS            Sec61β (fragment): human Sec61β subunit of the translocon in the endoplasmic reticulum; SEC61B
   1284..1991    +  CDS            mCherry: monomeric derivative of DsRed fluorescent protein (Shaner et al., 2004) mammalian codon-optimized
