[The description below was written by a language model from this plasmid's Addgene catalogue record and pLannotate feature annotations shown in this document.]
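Description:
ER_K0 is a mammalian expression plasmid built on the pEGFP-N1 backbone that encodes an endoplasmic reticulum-targeted, non-stalling ribosome reporter. It replicates in E. coli from a high-copy ColE1/pUC-type origin and is selected with kanamycin. The same NeoR/KanR gene is preceded by both a bacterial promoter and the SV40 early promoter and is followed by the HSV TK polyadenylation signal, so it can also confer G418 resistance in mammalian cells. An f1 origin is also present. The full sequenced plasmid is about 5.9 kb. The shorter depositor-supplied sequence covers only the insert and shows the same feature order.

The reporter is a single open reading frame driven by the CMV immediate-early enhancer and promoter and terminated by the SV40 poly(A) signal. It begins with a short fragment matching the N-terminus of a mouse MHC class I protein (H2-Q10), which most likely serves as the signal sequence that directs the nascent chain to the ER. This is followed by EGFP and a 3xFLAG epitope, then a linker region made of Sec61β fragments flanking a chicken villin fragment, and finally mCherry, which is the "RFP" listed in the catalogue entry. The record does not describe the linker design. However, the name K0 and the stated purpose suggest it lacks the stall-inducing lysine tract and acts as the read-through control for stalling versions of the reporter. In dual-fluorescence reporters of this kind, translation that proceeds unimpeded through the linker yields both green and red signal. The red-to-green ratio therefore provides a baseline for measuring ribosome stalling. The associated publication concerns translocation-associated quality control at the ER and UFMylation of RPL26.
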