Addgene plasmid #133863: ER_K0
Purpose: Expression of ER-targeted Ribosome non-stalling reporter
Depositing lab: Yihong Ye. Depositing organization: National Institute of Diabetes & Digestive & Kidney Diseases (NIDDK). Publication: UFMylation of RPL26 links translocation-associated quality control to endoplasmic reticulum protein homeostasis. Wang L, Xu Y, Rogers H, Saidi L, Noguchi CT, Li H, Yewdell JW, Guydosh NR, Ye Y. Cell Res. 2020 Jan;30(1):5-20. doi: 10.1038/s41422-019-0236-6. Epub 2019 Oct 8. PubMed 31595041.
Backbone
  Vector backbone: pEGFP-N1
  Vector type: Mammalian Expression
Growth in bacteria
  Bacterial resistance: Kanamycin, 50 μg/mL
  Growth temperature: 37°C
  Growth strain: DH5alpha
  Copy number: High Copy
Gene/Insert
  Gene/Insert name: ER_K0
  Insert size (bp): 2052
  Promoter: CMV
  Tag / fusion protein: EGFP (N terminal on insert); RFP (C terminal on insert)
  Cloning method: Restriction Enzyme; 5′ cloning site AgeI (unknown if destroyed); 3′ cloning site xbaI (unknown if destroyed)
  Sequencing primers: 5′ CMV-F
Terms and licenses: Academic/Nonprofit Terms; Industry Terms: Not Available to Industry
How to cite: ER_K0 was a gift from Yihong Ye (Addgene plasmid # 133863 ; http://n2t.net/addgene:133863 ; RRID:Addgene_133863)
